Addgene plasmid #80819: p3E-CMVmin:GFP no-pA
Purpose: CMVmin-promoted GFP without pA
Depositing lab: Philip Washbourne. Depositing organization: University of Oregon. Publication: A MultiSite Gateway Toolkit for Rapid Cloning of Vertebrate Expression Constructs with Diverse Research Applications. Fowler DK, Stewart S, Seredick S, Eisen JS, Stankunas K, Washbourne P. PLoS One. 2016 Aug 8;11(8):e0159277. doi: 10.1371/journal.pone.0159277. eCollection 2016. PONE-D-16-19476 PubMed 27500400.
Backbone
  Vector backbone: pDONR P2R-P3
  Backbone manufacturer: Invitrogen
  Total vector size (bp): 4166
  Vector type: Mammalian Expression
Growth in bacteria
  Bacterial resistance: Kanamycin, 50 μg/mL
  Growth temperature: 37°C
  Growth strain: DH5alpha
  Copy number: Unknown
Gene/Insert
  Gene/Insert name: p3E-CMV-GFP no pA
  Insert size (bp): 1547
  Promoter: CMV
  Cloning method: Gateway Cloning
  Sequencing primers: 5′ M13(20)F; 3′ M13R
Terms and licenses: Academic/Nonprofit Terms; Industry Terms: Not Available to Industry
How to cite: p3E-CMVmin:GFP no-pA was a gift from Philip Washbourne (Addgene plasmid # 80819 ; http://n2t.net/addgene:80819 ; RRID:Addgene_80819)
