[The description below was written by a language model from this plasmid's Addgene catalogue record and pLannotate feature annotations shown in this document.]
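Description:
p3E-CMVmin:GFP no-pA is a 4,166 bp MultiSite Gateway 3′ entry clone built in the Invitrogen pDONR P2R-P3 backbone, part of a toolkit for rapid assembly of vertebrate expression constructs. It is maintained in E. coli through a high-copy ColE1/pUC-type origin and selected with kanamycin via an aminoglycoside phosphotransferase (KanR) gene. The backbone also carries rrnB T1 and T2 terminators upstream of the cloning region, which insulate the insert from read-through transcription in bacteria. M13 primer sites flank the insert for sequencing.

The roughly 1.5 kb insert, introduced by a BP reaction from an attB-flanked PCR product, sits between an attR2 site and an attL-type site at the 3′ end (annotated as an attB3 core overlapping an attL fragment, consistent with the attL3 expected in a 3′ entry clone). It consists of a CMV-derived promoter driving EGFP, with no polyadenylation signal after the coding sequence. The name and stated purpose call the promoter "CMVmin", yet the feature table annotates both the CMV immediate early enhancer and the CMV promoter, so the record is not fully consistent on how minimal this element is. A T7 promoter lies between the CMV promoter and EGFP, and the short lacI, lacZα and HIV-1 LTR fragments are probably annotation remnants rather than functional parts.

As an entry clone it is not intended for direct expression. In an LR reaction with 5′ and middle entry clones and a destination vector, it places the GFP cassette at the 3′ position of the final construct, where a polyadenylation signal would presumably have to be supplied by the destination vector. The record does not specify a particular application.
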