Features (pLannotate 1.2.2; 15 found; start..end, strand, type, name):
    121..213     +  CDS            lacI (fragment): lac repressor; lacI; The lac repressor binds to the lac operator to inhibit transcription in E. coli. This inhibition can be relieved by adding lactose or isopropyl-β-D-thiogalactopyranoside (IPTG).
    268..295     -  terminator     rrnB T2 terminator: transcription terminator T2 from the E. coli rrnB gene
    427..470     +  terminator     rrnB T1 terminator: Escherichia coli rrnB; transcription terminator T1 from the E. coli rrnB gene
    517..553     -  CDS            lacZα (fragment): LacZα fragment of β-galactosidase; lacZ fragment
    624..747     -  protein_bind   attR2: mutant version of attR; recombination site for the Gateway® LR reaction LR Clonase™
    889..1268    +  enhancer       CMV enhancer: human cytomegalovirus immediate early enhancer
   1269..1472    +  promoter       CMV promoter: human cytomegalovirus (CMV) immediate early promoter
   1468..1501    +  LTR            5' LTR (truncated) (fragment): truncated 5' long terminal repeat (LTR) from HIV-1
   1517..1535    +  promoter       T7 promoter: promoter for bacteriophage T7 RNA polymerase
   1555..2274    +  CDS            EGFP: the original enhanced GFP (Yang et al., 1996) mammalian codon-optimized
   2275..2295    -  protein_bind   attB3: mutant version of attB; core recombination site for the Gateway® BP reaction BP Clonase™
   2286..2371    -  protein_bind   attL1 (fragment): mutant version of attL; recombination site for the Gateway® LR reaction LR Clonase™
   2408..2426    -  promoter       T7 promoter: promoter for bacteriophage T7 RNA polymerase
   2560..3369    +  CDS            KanR: aminoglycoside phosphotransferase; aph(3')-Ia; confers resistance to kanamycin in bacteria or G418 (Geneticin®) in eukaryotes
   3516..4104    +  rep_origin     ori: high-copy-number ColE1/pMB1/pBR322/pUC origin of replication
>Addgene plasmid #80819 | p3E-CMVmin:GFP no-pA | depositor full sequence | sequence record 152897 | Insert from p3E-CMV-GFP no pA attB PCR 12 to 1559 Backbone from pDONR P2R-P3 3'E 2889 to 733
CTTTCCTGCGTTATCCCCTGATTCTGTGGATAACCGTATTACCGCCTTTGAGTGAGCTGATACCGCTCGC
CGCAGCCGAACGACCGAGCGCAGCGAGTCAGTGAGCGAGGAAGCGGAAGAGCGCCCAATACGCAAACCGC
CTCTCCCCGCGCGTTGGCCGATTCATTAATGCAGCTGGCACGACAGGTTTCCCGACTGGAAAGCGGGCAG
TGAGCGCAACGCAATTAATACGCGTACCGCTAGCCAGGAAGAGTTTGTAGAAACGCAAAAAGGCCATCCG
TCAGGATGGCCTTCTGCTTAGTTTGATGCCTGGCAGTTTATGGCGGGCGTCCTGCCCGCCACCCTCCGGG
CCGTTGCTTCACAACGTTCAAATCCGCTCCCGGCGGATTTGTCCTACTCAGGAGAGCGTTCACCGACAAA
CAACAGATAAAACGAAAGGCCCAGTCTTCCGACTGAGCCTTTCGTTTTATTTGATGCCTGGCAGTTCCCT
ACTCTCGCGTTAACGCTAGCATGGATGTTTTCCCAGTCACGACGTTGTAAAACGACGGCCAGTCTTAAGC
TCGGGCCCTGCAGCTCTAGAGCTCGAATTCTACAGGTCACTAATACCATCTAAGTAGTTGATTCATAGTG
ACTGCATATGTTGTGTTTTACAGTATTATGTAGTCTGTTTTTTATGCAAAATCTAATTTAATATATTGAT
ATTTATATCATTTTACGTTTCTCGTTCAACTTTCTTGTACAAAGTGGGTGTGTTGGAGGTCGCTGAGTAG
TGCGCGAGCAAAATTTAAGCTACAACAAGGCAAGGCTTGACCGACAATTGCATGAAGAATCTGCTTAGGG
TTAGGCGTTTTGCGCTGCTTCGCGATGTACGGGCCAGATATACGCGTTGACATTGATTATTGACTAGTTA
TTAATAGTAATCAATTACGGGGTCATTAGTTCATAGCCCATATATGGAGTTCCGCGTTACATAACTTACG
GTAAATGGCCCGCCTGGCTGACCGCCCAACGACCCCCGCCCATTGACGTCAATAATGACGTATGTTCCCA
TAGTAACGCCAATAGGGACTTTCCATTGACGTCAATGGGTGGACTATTTACGGTAAACTGCCCACTTGGC
AGTACATCAAGTGTATCATATGCCAAGTACGCCCCCTATTGACGTCAATGACGGTAAATGGCCCGCCTGG
CATTATGCCCAGTACATGACCTTATGGGACTTTCCTACTTGGCAGTACATCTACGTATTAGTCATCGCTA
TTACCATGGTGATGCGGTTTTGGCAGTACATCAATGGGCGTGGATAGCGGTTTGACTCACGGGGATTTCC
AAGTCTCCACCCCATTGACGTCAATGGGAGTTTGTTTTGGCACCAAAATCAACGGGACTTTCCAAAATGT
CGTAACAACTCCGCCCCATTGACGCAAATGGGCGGTAGGCGTGTACGGTGGGAGGTCTATATAAGCAGAG
CTCTCTGGCTAACTAGAGAACCCACTGCTTACTGGCTTATCGAAATTAATACGACTCACTATAGGGAGAC
CCAAGCTTGCCACCATGGTGAGCAAGGGCGAGGAGCTGTTCACCGGGGTGGTGCCCATCCTGGTCGAGCT
GGACGGCGACGTAAACGGCCACAAGTTCAGCGTGTCCGGCGAGGGCGAGGGCGATGCCACCTACGGCAAG
CTGACCCTGAAGTTCATCTGCACCACCGGCAAGCTGCCCGTGCCCTGGCCCACCCTCGTGACCACCCTGA
CCTACGGCGTGCAGTGCTTCAGCCGCTACCCCGACCACATGAAGCAGCACGACTTCTTCAAGTCCGCCAT
GCCCGAAGGCTACGTCCAGGAGCGCACCATCTTCTTCAAGGACGACGGCAACTACAAGACCCGCGCCGAG
GTGAAGTTCGAGGGCGACACCCTGGTGAACCGCATCGAGCTGAAGGGCATCGACTTCAAGGAGGACGGCA
ACATCCTGGGGCACAAGCTGGAGTACAACTACAACAGCCACAACGTCTATATCATGGCCGACAAGCAGAA
GAACGGCATCAAGGTGAACTTCAAGATCCGCCACAACATCGAGGACGGCAGCGTGCAGCTCGCCGACCAC
TACCAGCAGAACACCCCCATCGGCGACGGCCCCGTGCTGCTGCCCGACAACCACTACCTGAGCACCCAGT
CCGCCCTGAGCAAAGACCCCAACGAGAAGCGCGATCACATGGTCCTGCTGGAGTTCGTGACCGCCGCCGG
GATCACTCTCGGCATGGACGAGCTGTACAAGTAACAACTTTATTATACAAAGTTGGCATTATAAAAAAGC
ATTGCTTATCAATTTGTTGCAACGAACAGGTCACTATCAGTCAAAATAAAATCATTATTTGGAGCTCCAT
GGTAGCGTTAACGCGGCCGCGATATCCCCTATAGTGAGTCGTATTACATGGTCATAGCTGTTTCCTGGCA
GCTCTGGCCCGTGTCTCAAAATCTCTGATGTTACATTGCACAAGATAAAAATATATCATCATGAACAATA
AAACTGTCTGCTTACATAAACAGTAATACAAGGGGTGTTATGAGCCATATTCAACGGGAAACGTCGAGGC
CGCGATTAAATTCCAACATGGATGCTGATTTATATGGGTATAAATGGGCTCGCGATAATGTCGGGCAATC
AGGTGCGACAATCTATCGCTTGTATGGGAAGCCCGATGCGCCAGAGTTGTTTCTGAAACATGGCAAAGGT
AGCGTTGCCAATGATGTTACAGATGAGATGGTCAGACTAAACTGGCTGACGGAATTTATGCCTCTTCCGA
CCATCAAGCATTTTATCCGTACTCCTGATGATGCATGGTTACTCACCACTGCGATCCCCGGAAAAACAGC
ATTCCAGGTATTAGAAGAATATCCTGATTCAGGTGAAAATATTGTTGATGCGCTGGCAGTGTTCCTGCGC
CGGTTGCATTCGATTCCTGTTTGTAATTGTCCTTTTAACAGCGATCGCGTATTTCGTCTCGCTCAGGCGC
AATCACGAATGAATAACGGTTTGGTTGATGCGAGTGATTTTGATGACGAGCGTAATGGCTGGCCTGTTGA
ACAAGTCTGGAAAGAAATGCATAAACTTTTGCCATTCTCACCGGATTCAGTCGTCACTCATGGTGATTTC
TCACTTGATAACCTTATTTTTGACGAGGGGAAATTAATAGGTTGTATTGATGTTGGACGAGTCGGAATCG
CAGACCGATACCAGGATCTTGCCATCCTATGGAACTGCCTCGGTGAGTTTTCTCCTTCATTACAGAAACG
GCTTTTTCAAAAATATGGTATTGATAATCCTGATATGAATAAATTGCAGTTTCATTTGATGCTCGATGAG
TTTTTCTAATCAGAATTGGTTAATTGGTTGTAACACTGGCAGAGCATTACGCTGACTTGACGGGACGGCG
CAAGCTCATGACCAAAATCCCTTAACGTGAGTTACGCGTCGTTCCACTGAGCGTCAGACCCCGTAGAAAA
GATCAAAGGATCTTCTTGAGATCCTTTTTTTCTGCGCGTAATCTGCTGCTTGCAAACAAAAAAACCACCG
CTACCAGCGGTGGTTTGTTTGCCGGATCAAGAGCTACCAACTCTTTTTCCGAAGGTAACTGGCTTCAGCA
GAGCGCAGATACCAAATACTGTCCTTCTAGTGTAGCCGTAGTTAGGCCACCACTTCAAGAACTCTGTAGC
ACCGCCTACATACCTCGCTCTGCTAATCCTGTTACCAGTGGCTGCTGCCAGTGGCGATAAGTCGTGTCTT
ACCGGGTTGGACTCAAGACGATAGTTACCGGATAAGGCGCAGCGGTCGGGCTGAACGGGGGGTTCGTGCA
CACAGCCCAGCTTGGAGCGAACGACCTACACCGAACTGAGATACCTACAGCGTGAGCATTGAGAAAGCGC
CACGCTTCCCGAAGGGAGAAAGGCGGACAGGTATCCGGTAAGCGGCAGGGTCGGAACAGGAGAGCGCACG
AGGGAGCTTCCAGGGGGAAACGCCTGGTATCTTTATAGTCCTGTCGGGTTTCGCCACCTCTGACTTGAGC
GTCGATTTTTGTGATGCTCGTCAGGGGGGCGGAGCCTATGGAAAAACGCCAGCAACGCGGCCTTTTTACG
GTTCCTGGCCTTTTGCTGGCCTTTTGCTCACATGTT
