>Addgene plasmid #80819 | p3E-CMVmin:GFP no-pA | addgene partial sequence | sequence record 161395 | M13-F20 5'-TGTAAAACGACGGCCAGT-3'
GAGCTCGAATTCTACAGGTCACTAATACCATCTAAGTAGTTGGTTCATAGTGACTGCATATGTTGTGTTT
TACAGTATTATGTAGTCTGTTTTTTATGCAAAATCTAATTTAATATATTGATATTTATATCATTTTACGT
TTCTCGTTCAACTTTCTTGTACAAAGTGGCCGATCCCCTATGGTGCACTCTCAGTACAATCTGCTCTGAT
GCCGCATAGTTAAGCCAGTATCTGCTCCCTGCTTGTGTGTTGGAGGTCGCTGAGTAGTGCGCGAGCAAAA
TTTAAGCTACAACAAGGCAAGGCTTGACCGACAATTGCATGAAGAATCTGCTTAGGGTTAGGCGTTTTGC
GCTGCTTCGCGATGTACGGGCCAGATATACGCGTTGACATTGATTATTGACTAGTTATTAATAGTAATCA
ATTACGGGGTCATTAGTTCATAGCCCATATATGGAGTTCCGCGTTACATAACTTACGGTAAATGGCCCGC
CTGGCTGACCGCCCAACGACCCCCGCCCATTGACGTCAATAATGACGTATGTTCCCATAGTAACGCCAAT
AGGGACTTTCCATTGACGTCAATGGGTGGAGTATTTACGGTAAACTGCCCACTTGGCAGTACATCAAGTG
TATCATATGCCAAGTACGCCCCCTATTGACGTCAATGACGGTAAATGGCCCGCCTGGCATTATGCCCAGT
ACATGACCTTATGGGACTTTCCTACTTGGCAGTACATCTACGTATTAGTCATCGCTATTACCATGGTGAT
GCGGTTTTGGCAGTACATCAATGGGCGTGGATAGCGGTTTGACTCACGGGGATTTCCAAGTCTCCACCCC
ATTGACGTCAATG
