>Addgene plasmid #80819 | p3E-CMVmin:GFP no-pA | addgene partial sequence | sequence record 161396 | M13-Rev 5'-CAGGAAACAGCTATGACC-3'
TCGCGGCCGCGTTAACGCTACCATGGAGCTCCAAATAATGATTTTATTTTGACTGATAGTGACCTGTTCG
TTGCAACAAATTGATAAGCAATGCTTTTTTATAATGCCAACTTTGTATAATAAAGTTGTTACTTGTACAG
CTCGTCCATGCCGAGAGTGATCCCGGCGGCGGTCACGAACTCCAGCAGGACCATGTGATCGCGCTTCTCG
TTGGGGTCTTTGCTCAGGGCGGACTGGGTGCTCAGGTAGTGGTTGTCGGGCAGCAGCACGGGGCCGTCGC
CGATGGGGGTGTTCTGCTGGTAGTGGTCGGCGAGCTGCACGCTGCCGTCCTCGATGTTGTGGCGGATCTT
GAAGTTCACCTTGATGCCGTTCTTCTGCTTGTCGGCCATGATATAGACGTTGTGGCTGTTGTAGTTGTAC
TCCAGCTTGTGCCCCAGGATGTTGCCGTCCTCCTTGAAGTCGATGCCCTTCAGCTCGATGCGGTTCACCA
GGGTGTCGCCCTCGAACTTCACCTCGGCGCGGGTCTTGTAGTTGCCGTCGTCCTTGAAGAAGATGGTGCG
CTCCTGGACGTAGCCTTCGGGCATGGCGGACTTGAAGAAGTCGTGCTGCTTCATGTGGTCGGGGTAGCGG
CTGAAGCACTGCACGCCGTAGGTCAGGGTGGTCACGAGGGTGGGCCAGGGCACGGGCAGCTTGCCGGTGG
TGCAGATGAACTTCAGGGTCAGCTTGCCGTAGGTGGCATCGCCCTCGCCCTCGCCGGACACGCTGAACTT
GTGGCCGTTTACGTCGCCGTCCAGCTCGACCAGGATG
